>Addgene plasmid #49213 | Flag‐Tim2 | addgene partial sequence | sequence record 76058 | EF1a-F 5'-TCAAGCCTCAGACAGTGGTTC-3'
GTCGTGAGGATTAGCTTGGTACCGAGCTCGGATCCATGGCCTTACCAGTGACCGCCTTGCTCCTGCCGCT
AGCCTTGCTGCTCCACGCCGCCAGGCCGGATTACAAGGACGATGACGACAAGATCGATTCTCATACAGCA
GTGCAGGGGCTGGCGGGTCACCCTGTCACACTTCCATGTATTTATTCGACACACCTTGGTGGAATCGTTC
CTATGTGTTGGGGCCTAGGGGAATGCCGCCATTCTTATTGTATACGGTCACTTATCTGGACCAATGGATA
TACGGTCACACATCAGAGGAACAGTCTATACCAGCTAAAGGGGAATATTTCAGAAGGAAATGTGTCCTTG
ACCATAGAGAACACTGTTGTGGGTGATGGTGGTCCCTATTGCTGTGTAGTGGAGATACCTGGAGCGTTCC
ATTTTGTGGACTATATGTTGGAAGTTAAACCAGAAATTTCCACGAGTCCACCAACAAGGCCCACAGCTAC
AGGAAGACCCACAACTATTTCAACAAGATCCACACATGTACCAACATCAACCAGAGTCTCTACCTCTACT
TCTCCAACACCAGCACACACAGAGACCTACAAACCAGAGGCCACTACATTTTATCCAGATCAGACTACAG
CTGAGGTGACAGAAACCTTACCCGATACTCCTGCAGACTGGCATAACACTGTGACATCCTCAGATGACCC
TTGGGATGATAACACTGAAGTAATCCCTCCACAGAAGCCACAGAAAAACCTGAATAAGGGCTTCTATGTT
GGCATCTCCATTGCAGCCCTGCTGATATTGATGCTTCTGAGCACCATGGTTATCACCAGGTACGTGGTTA
TGAAAAGGAAGTCAGAATCTCTGAGCTTCGTTGCCTTCCCTATCTCTAAGATTGGAGCTTCCCCCAAAAA
AGTGGTCGAACGGA
