[The description below was written by a language model from this plasmid's Addgene catalogue record.]
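Description:
Flag‑Tim2 is a mammalian expression plasmid built on pCDEF3‑CD8SS‑Flag, a derivative of pCDEF3 in which the human CD8α signal sequence and a Flag epitope tag have been placed upstream of the cloning site. It is propagated in E. coli under ampicillin selection and is recorded as low copy. For mammalian cells it carries a neomycin resistance marker, so stable transfectants can be selected with G418. The record does not include a feature table, so the origin of replication, polyadenylation signals and other backbone elements are not specified here.

The insert is mouse Tim2 (Timd2, T cell immunoglobulin and mucin domain containing 2), about 1 kb, cloned between ClaI and EcoRI sites that both remain intact. Transcription is driven by the EF1α promoter, a strong constitutive promoter that works well in many mammalian cell types, including lymphoid cells. The native Tim2 signal sequence has been removed, and the backbone‑encoded CD8α leader takes its place. This directs the protein into the secretory pathway and, after leader cleavage, should leave the Flag epitope at the extracellular N terminus of the mature protein. Such an arrangement generally allows detection of the surface protein with anti‑Flag antibodies, for example by flow cytometry or immunoprecipitation, without a Tim2‑specific reagent. The coding sequence differs from the reference protein at two positions, R80L and S196D.

The stated purpose is simply expression of Flag‑tagged Tim2, and the associated work concerns inhibition of T cell activation by TIM‑2, which fits use in ectopic expression studies of TIM‑2 function in transfected cells.
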