Addgene plasmid #49213: Flag‐Tim2
Purpose: expresses Flag tagged Tim2
Depositing lab: Lawrence Kane. Depositing organization: University of Pittsburgh (University, School of Medicine, and Cancer Institute). Publication: Cutting edge: inhibition of T cell activation by TIM-2. Knickelbein JE, de Souza AJ, Tosti R, Narayan P, Kane LP. J Immunol. 2006 Oct 15;177(8):4966-70. PubMed 17015678.
Backbone
  Vector backbone: pCDEF3-CD8SS-Flag
  Backbone manufacturer: Kane Lab
  Modifications to backbone: a pCDEF3 expression plasmid containing the human CD8α signal sequence and Flag epitope tag
  Vector type: Mammalian Expression
  Selectable markers: Neomycin (select with G418)
Growth in bacteria
  Bacterial resistance: Ampicillin, 100 μg/mL
  Growth temperature: 37°C
  Growth strain: DH5alpha
  Copy number: Low Copy
Gene/Insert
  Gene/Insert name: Tim2 (alt name: T cell immunoglobulin and mucin domain containing 2)
  Species: M. musculus (mouse)
  Insert size (bp): 1000
  Mutation: no Tim2 signal sequence; R80L and S196D compared to NP_599010.4
  Entrez Gene: Timd2 (a.k.a. G9D3, TIM-2, Tim2)
  Promoter: EF1a
  Tag / fusion protein: CD8 signal sequence (N terminal on backbone); FLAG (N terminal on backbone)
  Cloning method: Restriction Enzyme; 5′ cloning site ClaI (not destroyed); 3′ cloning site EcoRI (not destroyed)
  Sequencing primers: 5′ EF1a-F; 3′ SP6
Terms and licenses: Academic/Nonprofit Terms; Industry Terms: Not Available to Industry
How to cite: Flag‐Tim2 was a gift from Lawrence Kane (Addgene plasmid # 49213 ; http://n2t.net/addgene:49213 ; RRID:Addgene_49213)
